Addgene plasmid #116577: pHAGE-PIK3CG-E267K
Purpose: Lentiviral expression of PIK3CG E267K
Depositing lab: Gordon Mills & Kenneth Scott. Depositing organization: Baylor College of Medicine. Publication: Systematic Functional Annotation of Somatic Mutations in Cancer. Ng PK, Li J, Jeong KJ, Shao S, Chen H, Tsang YH, Sengupta S, Wang Z, Bhavana VH, Tran R, Soewito S, Minussi DC, Moreno D, Kong K, Dogruluk T, Lu H, Gao J, Tokheim C, Zhou DC, Johnson AM, Zeng J, Ip CKM, Ju Z, Wester M, Yu S, Li Y, Vellano CP, Schultz N, Karchin R, Ding L, Lu Y, Cheung LWT, Chen K, Shaw KR, Meric-Bernstam F, Scott KL, Yi S, Sahni N, Liang H, Mills GB. Cancer Cell. 2018 Mar 12;33(3):450-462.e10. doi: 10.1016/j.ccell.2018.01.021. PubMed 29533785.
Backbone
  Vector backbone: pHAGE
  Vector type: Lentiviral
Growth in bacteria
  Bacterial resistance: Ampicillin, 100 μg/mL
  Growth temperature: 37°C
  Growth strain: Stbl3
  Copy number: High Copy
Gene/Insert
  Gene/Insert name: PIK3CG
  Species: H. sapiens (human)
  Mutation: E267K
  Entrez Gene: PIK3CG (a.k.a. IMD97, PI3CG, PI3K, PI3Kgamma, PIK3, p110gamma, p120-PI3K)
  Cloning method: Gateway Cloning
Terms and licenses: Academic/Nonprofit Terms; Industry Terms: Not Available to Industry
How to cite: pHAGE-PIK3CG-E267K was a gift from Gordon Mills & Kenneth Scott (Addgene plasmid # 116577 ; http://n2t.net/addgene:116577 ; RRID:Addgene_116577)
