[The description below was written by a language model from this plasmid's Addgene catalogue record and pLannotate feature annotations shown in this document.]
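Description:
pHAGE-PIK3CG-E267K is an HIV-1-derived lentiviral expression plasmid of about 11.8 kb built on the pHAGE backbone, carrying the human PIK3CG open reading frame with an E267K substitution. It is propagated in E. coli through a high-copy ColE1/pUC-type origin and selected with ampicillin via the β-lactamase gene. The viral portion contains a truncated 5' LTR, the Ψ packaging signal with an adjoining gag fragment, the Rev response element for Rev-dependent nuclear export of the genomic RNA, the cPPT/CTS, and a ΔU3 self-inactivating 3' LTR. These elements let the region between the LTRs be packaged and integrated when helper functions are supplied in trans, while the integrated provirus lacks LTR promoter activity.

Inside the transfer cassette, the constitutive human EF-1α promoter drives the PIK3CG coding sequence, which is flanked by attB1 and attB2 sites left by Gateway recombination. PIK3CG encodes p110γ, the catalytic subunit of PI3Kγ, which converts PtdIns(4,5)P2 to PIP3 and links G-protein-coupled receptor signalling to AKT pathway activation. Downstream of attB2 lie short T3 and T7 promoter sequences, an attB4 fragment and a V5 epitope tag. The record does not indicate whether the insert reads through into that tag. An EMCV IRES then directs translation of puromycin N-acetyltransferase from the same transcript, allowing puromycin selection of transduced mammalian cells, and a WPRE enhances transcript expression. The plasmid is intended for lentiviral expression of this mutant and comes from a systematic study of the functional effects of somatic cancer mutations.
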