Features (pLannotate 1.2.2; 30 found; start..end, strand, type, name):
    377..634     +  LTR            5' LTR (truncated): truncated 5' long terminal repeat (LTR) from HIV-1
    681..806     +  misc_feature   HIV-1 Ψ: packaging signal of human immunodeficiency virus type 1
    790..1128    +  CDS            HIV-1 gag (fragment): gag protein from human immunodeficiency virus 1; gag
   1303..1536    +  misc_feature   RRE: The Rev response element (RRE) of HIV-1 allows for Rev-dependent mRNA export from the nucleus to the cytoplasm.
   1913..2013    +  CDS            Rev (fragment): human immunodeficiency virus 1 (HIV-1) Rev protein; rev; enhances nuclear export of unspliced and incompletely spliced viral mRNAs
   2058..2175    +  misc_feature   cPPT/CTS: central polypurine tract and central termination sequence of HIV-1
   2223..3401    +  promoter       EF-1α promoter: strong constitutive promoter for human elongation factor EF-1α
   3422..3442    +  protein_bind   attB1: mutant version of attB; core recombination site for the Gateway® BP reaction BP Clonase™
   3448..6753    +  CDS            PIK3CG: PK3CG_HUMAN - Experimental evidence at protein level: Swiss-Prot protein existence level 1. Phosphoinositide-3-kinase (PI3K) that phosphorylates PtdIns(4,5)P2 (Phosphatidylinositol 4,5-bisphosphate) to generate phosphatidylinositol 3,4,5-trisphosphate (PIP3). PIP3 plays a key role by recruiting PH domain-containing proteins to the membrane, including AKT1 and PDPK1, activating signaling cascades involved in cell growth, survival, proliferation, motility and morphology. Links G-protein coupled receptor activation to PIP3 production. Involved in immune, inflammatory and allergic responses. Modul
   6758..6782    -  protein_bind   attB2: mutant version of attB; recombination site for the Gateway® BP reaction BP Clonase™
   6790..6808    +  promoter       T3 promoter: promoter for bacteriophage T3 RNA polymerase
   6834..6852    -  promoter       T7 promoter: promoter for bacteriophage T7 RNA polymerase
   6858..6876    -  protein_bind   attB4 (fragment): mutant version of attB; core recombination site for the Gateway® BP reaction BP Clonase™
   6932..6973    +  CDS            V5 tag: epitope tag from simian virus 5
   7099..7561    +  misc_feature   IRES: internal ribosome entry site (IRES) of the encephalomyocarditis virus (EMCV)
   7575..8172    +  CDS            PuroR (fragment): puromycin N-acetyltransferase; pac from Streptomyces; confers resistance to puromycin
   8188..8776    +  misc_feature   WPRE: woodchuck hepatitis virus posttranscriptional regulatory element
   8784..8849    +  CDS            nef (fragment): NEF_HV1Z2 - Experimental evidence at protein level: Swiss-Prot protein existence level 1. Extracellular Nef protein targets CD4(+) T-lymphocytes for apoptosis by interacting with CXCR4 surface receptors. From Human immunodeficiency virus type 1 group M subtype D (isolate Z2/CDC-Z34) (HIV-1).
   8851..9084    +  LTR            3' LTR (ΔU3): self-inactivating 3' long terminal repeat (LTR) from HIV-1
   9289..9393    +  promoter       AmpR promoter: bla
   9394..10254   +  CDS            AmpR: β-lactamase; bla; confers resistance to ampicillin, carbenicillin, and related antibiotics
  10425..11013   +  rep_origin     ori: high-copy-number ColE1/pMB1/pBR322/pUC origin of replication
  11196..11250   +  CDS            lacI (fragment): lac repressor; lacI; The lac repressor binds to the lac operator to inhibit transcription in E. coli. This inhibition can be relieved by adding lactose or isopropyl-β-D-thiogalactopyranoside (IPTG).
  11256..11349   +  rep_origin     SV40 ori (fragment): SV40 origin of replication
  11374..11411   +  CDS            lacI (fragment): lac repressor; lacI; The lac repressor binds to the lac operator to inhibit transcription in E. coli. This inhibition can be relieved by adding lactose or isopropyl-β-D-thiogalactopyranoside (IPTG).
  11424..11445   +  protein_bind   CAP binding site: CAP binding activates transcription in the presence of cAMP. E. coli catabolite activator protein
  11460..11490   +  promoter       lac promoter: promoter for the E. coli lac operon
  11494..11516   +  protein_bind   lac operator (fragment): The lac repressor binds to the lac operator to inhibit transcription in E. coli. This inhibition can be relieved by adding lactose or isopropyl-β-D-thiogalactopyranoside (IPTG). lac repressor encoded by lacI
  11548..11631   +  polyA_signal   SV40 poly(A) signal (fragment): SV40 polyadenylation signal
  11798..329     +  CDS            nef (fragment) (across the origin): NEF_HV1BR - Experimental evidence at protein level: Swiss-Prot protein existence level 1. Extracellular Nef protein targets CD4(+) T-lymphocytes for apoptosis by interacting with CXCR4 surface receptors (PubMed:14990729). From Human immunodeficiency virus type 1 group M subtype B (isolate BRU/LAI) (HIV-1).
>Addgene plasmid #116577 | pHAGE-PIK3CG-E267K | addgene full sequence | sequence record 243190 | Addgene NGS Result
TGGAAGGGCTAATTCACTCCCAAAGAAGACAAGATATCCTTGATCTGTGGATCTACCACACACAAGGCTA
CTTCCCTGATTAGCAGAACTACACACCAGGGCCAGGGGTCAGATATCCACTGACCTTTGGATGGTGCTAC
AAGCTAGTACCAGTTGAGCCAGATAAGGTAGAAGAGGCCAATAAAGGAGAGAACACCAGCTTGTTACACC
CTGTGAGCCTGCATGGGATGGATGACCCGGAGAGAGAAGTGTTAGAGTGGAGGTTTGACAGCCGCCTAGC
ATTTCATCACGTGGCCCGAGAGCTGCATCCGGAGTACTTCAAGAACTGCTGATATCGAGCTTGCTACAAG
GGACTTTCCGCTGGGGACTTTCCAGGGAGGCGTGGCCTGGGCGGGACTGGGGAGTGGCGAGCCCTCAGAT
CCTGCATATAAGCAGCTGCTTTTTGCCTGTACTGGGTCTCTCTGGTTAGACCAGATCTGAGCCTGGGAGC
TCTCTGGCTAACTAGGGAACCCACTGCTTAAGCCTCAATAAAGCTTGCCTTGAGTGCTTCAAGTAGTGTG
TGCCCGTCTGTTGTGTGACTCTGGTAACTAGAGATCCCTCAGACCCTTTTAGTCAGTGTGGAAAATCTCT
AGCAGTGGCGCCCGAACAGGGACTTGAAAGCGAAAGGGAAACCAGAGGAGCTCTCTCGACGCAGGACTCG
GCTTGCTGAAGCGCGCACGGCAAGAGGCGAGGGGCGGCGACTGGTGAGTACGCCAAAAATTTTGACTAGC
GGAGGCTAGAAGGAGAGAGATGGGTGCGAGAGCGTCAGTATTAAGCGGGGGAGAATTAGATCGCGATGGG
AAAAAATTCGGTTAAGGCCAGGGGGAAAGAAAAAATATAAATTAAAACATATAGTATGGGCAAGCAGGGA
GCTAGAACGATTCGCAGTTAATCCTGGCCTGTTAGAAACATCAGAAGGCTGTAGACAAATACTGGGACAG
CTACAACCATCCCTTCAGACAGGATCAGAAGAACTTAGATCATTATATAATACAGTAGCAACCCTCTATT
GTGTGCATCAAAGGATAGAGATAAAAGACACCAAGGAAGCTTTAGACAAGATAGAGGAAGAGCAAAACAA
AAGTAAGACCACCGCACAGCAAGCGGCCGGCCGCTGATCTTCAGACCTGGAGGAGGAGATATGAGGGACA
ATTGGAGAAGTGAATTATATAAATATAAAGTAGTAAAAATTGAACCATTAGGAGTAGCACCCACCAAGGC
AAAGAGAAGAGTGGTGCAGAGAGAAAAAAGAGCAGTGGGAATAGGAGCTTTGTTCCTTGGGTTCTTGGGA
GCAGCAGGAAGCACTATGGGCGCAGCGTCAATGACGCTGACGGTACAGGCCAGACAATTATTGTCTGGTA
TAGTGCAGCAGCAGAACAATTTGCTGAGGGCTATTGAGGCGCAACAGCATCTGTTGCAACTCACAGTCTG
GGGCATCAAGCAGCTCCAGGCAAGAATCCTGGCTGTGGAAAGATACCTAAAGGATCAACAGCTCCTGGGG
ATTTGGGGTTGCTCTGGAAAACTCATTTGCACCACTGCTGTGCCTTGGAATGCTAGTTGGAGTAATAAAT
CTCTGGAACAGATTTGGAATCACACGACCTGGATGGAGTGGGACAGAGAAATTAACAATTACACAAGCTT
AATACACTCCTTAATTGAAGAATCGCAAAACCAGCAAGAAAAGAATGAACAAGAATTATTGGAATTAGAT
AAATGGGCAAGTTTGTGGAATTGGTTTAACATAACAAATTGGCTGTGGTATATAAAATTATTCATAATGA
TAGTAGGAGGCTTGGTAGGTTTAAGAATAGTTTTTGCTGTACTTTCTATAGTGAATAGAGTTAGGCAGGG
ATATTCACCATTATCGTTTCAGACCCACCTCCCAACCCCGAGGGGACCCGACAGGCCCGAAGGAATAGAA
GAAGAAGGTGGAGAGAGAGACAGAGACAGATCCATTCGATTAGTGAACGGATCTCGACGGTATCGCCGAA
TTCACAAATGGCAGTATTCATCCACAATTTTAAAAGAAAAGGGGGGATTGGGGGGTACAGTGCAGGGGAA
AGAATAGTAGACATAATAGCAACAGACATACAAACTAAAGAATTACAAAAACAAATTACAAAAATTCAAA
ATTTTCGGGTTTATTACAGGGACAGCAGAGATCCAGTTTGGACTAGTCGTGAGGCTCCGGTGCCCGTCAG
TGGGCAGAGCGCACATCGCCCACAGTCCCCGAGAAGTTGGGGGGAGGGGTCGGCAATTGAACCGGTGCCT
AGAGAAGGTGGCGCGGGGTAAACTGGGAAAGTGATGTCGTGTACTGGCTCCGCCTTTTTCCCGAGGGTGG
GGGAGAACCGTATATAAGTGCAGTAGTCGCCGTGAACGTTCTTTTTCGCAACGGGTTTGCCGCCAGAACA
CAGGTAAGTGCCGTGTGTGGTTCCCGCGGGCCTGGCCTCTTTACGGGTTATGGCCCTTGCGTGCCTTGAA
TTACTTCCACCTGGCTGCAGTACGTGATTCTTGATCCCGAGCTTCGGGTTGGAAGTGGGTGGGAGAGTTC
GAGGCCTTGCGCTTAAGGAGCCCCTTCGCCTCGTGCTTGAGTTGAGGCCTGGCCTGGGCGCTGGGGCCGC
CGCGTGCGAATCTGGTGGCACCTTCGCGCCTGTCTCGCTGCTTTCGATAAGTCTCTAGCCATTTAAAATT
TTTGATGACCTGCTGCGACGCTTTTTTTCTGGCAAGATAGTCTTGTAAATGCGGGCCAAGATCTGCACAC
TGGTATTTCGGTTTTTGGGGCCGCGGGCGGCGACGGGGCCCGTGCGTCCCAGCGCACATGTTCGGCGAGG
CGGGGCCTGCGAGCGCGGCCACCGAGAATCGGACGGGGGTAGTCTCAAGCTGGCCGGCCTGCTCTGGTGC
CTGGCCTCGCGCCGCCGTGTATCGCCCCGCCCTGGGCGGCAAGGCTGGCCCGGTCGGCACCAGTTGCGTG
AGCGGAAAGATGGCCGCTTCCCGGCCCTGCTGCAGGGAGCTCAAAATGGAGGACGCGGCGCTCGGGAGAG
CGGGCGGGTGAGTCACCCACACAAAGGAAAAGGGCCTTTCCGTCCTCAGCCGTCGCTTCATGTGACTCCA
CGGAGTACCGGGCGCCGTCCAGGCACCTCGATTAGTTCTCGAGCTTTTGGAGTACGTCGTCTTTAGGTTG
GGGGGAGGGGTTTTATGCGATGGAGTTTCCCCACACTGAGTGGGTGGAGACTGAAGTTAGGCCAGCTTGG
CACTTGATGTAATTCTCCTTGGAATTTGCCCTTTTTGAGTTTGGATCTTGGTTCATTCTCAAGCCTCAGA
CAGTGGTTCAAAGTTTTTTTCTTCCATTTCAGGTGTCGTGAAGCGGCCCTGCAGATATCAACAAGTTTGT
ACAAAAAAGCAGGCACCATGGAGCTGGAGAACTATAAACAGCCCGTGGTGCTGAGAGAGGACAACTGCCG
AAGGCGCCGGAGGATGAAGCCGCGCAGTGCTGCGGCCAGCCTGTCCTCCATGGAGCTCATCCCCATCGAG
TTCGTGCTGCCCACCAGCCAGCGCAAATGCAAGAGCCCCGAAACGGCGCTGCTGCACGTGGCCGGCCACG
GCAACGTGGAGCAGATGAAGGCCCAGGTGTGGCTGCGAGCGCTGGAGACCAGCGTGGCGGCGGACTTCTA
CCACCGGCTGGGACCGCATCACTTCCTCCTGCTCTATCAGAAGAAGGGGCAGTGGTACGAGATCTACGAC
AAGTACCAGGTGGTGCAGACTCTGGACTGCCTGCGCTACTGGAAGGCCACGCACCGGAGCCCGGGCCAGA
TCCACCTGGTGCAGCGGCACCCGCCCTCCGAGGAGTCCCAAGCCTTCCAGCGGCAGCTCACGGCGCTGAT
TGGCTATGACGTCACTGACGTCAGCAACGTGCACGACGATGAGCTGGAGTTCACGCGCCGTGGCTTGGTG
ACCCCGCGCATGGCGGAGGTGGCCAGCCGCGACCCCAAGCTCTACGCCATGCACCCGTGGGTGACGTCCA
AGCCCCTCCCGGAGTACCTGTGGAAGAAGATTGCCAACAACTGCATCTTCATCGTCATTCACCGCAGCAC
CACCAGCCAGACCATTAAGGTCTCACCCGACGACACCCCCGGCGCCATCCTGCAGAGCTTCTTCACCAAG
ATGGCCAAGAAGAAATCTCTGATGGATATTCCCGAAAGCCAAAGCAAACAGGATTTTGTGCTGCGCGTCT
GTGGCCGGGATGAGTACCTGGTGGGCGAAACGCCCATCAAAAACTTCCAGTGGGTGAGGCACTGCCTCAA
GAACGGAGAAGAGATTCACGTGGTACTGGACACGCCTCCAGACCCGGCCCTAGACGAGGTGAGGAAGGAA
GAGTGGCCGCTGGTGGATGACTGCACGGGAGTCACCGGCTACCATGAGCAGCTTACCATCCACGGCAAGG
ACCACGAGAGTGTGTTCACCGTGTCCCTGTGGGACTGCGACCGCAAGTTCAGGGTCAAGATCAGAGGCAT
TGATATCCCCGTCCTGCCTCGGAACACCGACCTCACAGTTTTTGTAGAGGCAAACATCCAGCATGGGCAA
CAAGTCCTTTGCCAAAGGAGAACCAGCCCCAAACCCTTCACAGAGGAGGTGCTGTGGAATGTGTGGCTTG
AGTTCAGTATCAAAATCAAAGACTTGCCCAAAGGGGCTCTACTGAACCTCCAGATCTACTGCGGTAAAGC
TCCAGCACTGTCCAGCAAGGCCTCTGCAGAGTCCCCCAGTTCTGAGTCCAAGGGCAAAGTTCAGCTTCTC
TATTATGTGAACCTGCTGCTGATAGACCACCGTTTCCTCCTGCGCCGTGGAGAATACGTCCTCCACATGT
GGCAGATATCTGGGAAGGGAGAAGACCAAGGAAGCTTCAATGCTGACAAACTCACGTCTGCAACTAACCC
AGACAAGGAGAACTCAATGTCCATCTCCATTCTTCTGGACAATTACTGCCACCCGATAGCCCTGCCTAAG
CATCAGCCCACCCCTGACCCGGAAGGGGACCGGGTTCGAGCAGAAATGCCCAACCAGCTTCGCAAGCAAT
TGGAGGCGATCATAGCCACTGATCCACTTAACCCTCTCACAGCAGAGGACAAAGAATTGCTCTGGCATTT
TAGATACGAAAGCCTTAAGCACCCAAAAGCATATCCTAAGCTATTTAGTTCAGTGAAATGGGGACAGCAA
GAAATTGTGGCCAAAACATACCAATTGTTGGCCAGAAGGGAAGTCTGGGATCAAAGTGCTTTGGATGTTG
GGTTAACAATGCAGCTCCTGGACTGCAACTTCTCAGATGAAAATGTAAGAGCCATTGCAGTTCAGAAACT
GGAGAGCTTGGAGGACGATGATGTTCTGCATTACCTTCTACAATTGGTCCAGGCTGTGAAATTTGAACCA
TACCATGATAGCGCCCTTGCCAGATTTCTGCTGAAGCGTGGTTTAAGAAACAAAAGAATTGGTCACTTTT
TGTTTTGGTTCTTGAGAAGTGAGATAGCCCAGTCCAGACACTATCAGCAGAGGTTCGCTGTGATTCTGGA
AGCCTATCTGAGGGGCTGTGGCACAGCCATGCTGCACGACTTTACCCAACAAGTCCAAGTAATCGAGATG
TTACAAAAAGTCACCCTTGATATTAAATCGCTCTCTGCTGAAAAGTATGACGTCAGTTCCCAAGTTATTT
CACAACTTAAACAAAAGCTTGAAAACCTGCAGAATTCTCAACTCCCCGAAAGCTTTAGAGTTCCATATGA
TCCTGGACTGAAAGCAGGAGCGCTGGCAATTGAAAAATGTAAAGTAATGGCCTCCAAGAAAAAACCACTA
TGGCTTGAGTTTAAATGTGCCGATCCTACAGCCCTATCAAATGAAACAATTGGAATTATCTTTAAACATG
GTGATGATCTGCGCCAAGACATGCTTATTTTACAGATTCTACGAATCATGGAGTCTATTTGGGAGACTGA
ATCTTTGGATCTATGCCTCCTGCCATATGGTTGCATTTCAACTGGTGACAAAATAGGAATGATCGAGATT
GTGAAAGACGCCACGACAATTGCCAAAATTCAGCAAAGCACAGTGGGCAACACGGGAGCATTTAAAGATG
AAGTCCTGAATCACTGGCTCAAAGAAAAATCCCCTACTGAAGAAAAGTTTCAGGCAGCAGTGGAGAGATT
TGTTTATTCCTGTGCAGGCTACTGTGTGGCAACCTTTGTTCTTGGAATAGGCGACAGACACAATGACAAT
ATTATGATCACCGAGACAGGAAACCTATTTCATATTGACTTCGGGCACATTCTTGGGAATTACAAAAGTT
TCCTGGGCATTAATAAAGAGAGAGTGCCATTTGTGCTAACCCCTGACTTCCTCTTTGTGATGGGAACTTC
TGGAAAGAAGACAAGCCCACACTTCCAGAAATTTCAGGACATCTGTGTTAAGGCTTATCTAGCCCTTCGT
CATCACACAAACCTACTGATCATCCTGTTCTCCATGATGCTGATGACAGGAATGCCCCAGTTAACAAGCA
AAGAAGACATTGAATATATCCGGGATGCCCTCACAGTGGGGAAAAATGAGGAGGATGCTAAAAAGTATTT
TCTTGATCAGATCGAAGTTTGCAGAGACAAAGGATGGACTGTGCAGTTTAATTGGTTTCTACATCTTGTT
CTTGGCATCAAACAAGGAGAGAAACATTCAGCCTAGAACCCAGCTTTCTTGTACAAAGTGGTGATATCCA
ATTAACCCTCACTAAAGGAATGTAGAGATTGTAGTGAATATTCCCTATAGTGAGTCGTATTACCACCCAA
CTTTTCTATACAAAGTGGTTGATATCCAGCACAGTGGCGGCCGCTCGAGTCTAGAGGGCCCGCGGTTCGA
AGGTAAGCCTATCCCTAACCCTCTCCTCGGTCTCGATTCTACGCGTACCGGTTAGTAATGAGATCCCTCC
CCCCCCCCTAACGTTACTGGCCGAAGCCGCTTGGAATAAGGCCGGTGTGCGTTTGTCTATATGTTATTTT
CCACCATATTGCCGTCTTTTGGCAATGTGAGGGCCCGGAAACCTGGCCCTGTCTTCTTGACGAGCATTCC
TAGGGGTCTTTCCCCTCTCGCCAAAGGAATGCAAGGTCTGTTGAATGTCGTGAAGGAAGCAGTTCCTCTG
GAAGCTTCTTGAAGACAAACAACGTCTGTAGCGACCCTTTGCAGGCAGCGGAACCCCCCACCTGGCGACA
GGTGCCTCTGCGGCCAAAAGCCACGTGTATAAGATACACCTGCAAAGGCGGCACAACCCCAGTGCCACGT
TGTGAGTTGGATAGTTGTGGAAAGAGTCAAATGGCTCTCCTCAAGCGTATTCAACAAGGGGCTGAAGGAT
GCCCAGAAGGTACCCCATTGTATGGGATCTGATCTGGGGCCTCGGTGCACATGCTTTACATGTGTTTAGT
CGAGGTTAAAAAAACGTCTAGGCCCCCCGAACCACGGGGACGTGGTTTTCCTTTGAAAAACACGATGATA
ATATGGCCACACATATGACCGAGTACAAGCCCACGGTGCGCCTCGCCACCCGCGACGACGTCCCCAGGGC
CGTACGCACCCTCGCCGCCGCGTTCGCCGACTACCCCGCCACGCGCCACACCGTCGATCCGGACCGCCAC
ATCGAGCGGGTCACCGAGCTGCAAGAACTCTTCCTCACGCGCGTCGGGCTCGACATCGGCAAGGTGTGGG
TCGCGGACGACGGCGCCGCGGTGGCGGTCTGGACCACGCCGGAGAGCGTCGAAGCGGGGGCGGTGTTCGC
CGAGATCGGCCCGCGCATGGCCGAGTTGAGCGGTTCCCGGCTGGCCGCGCAGCAACAGATGGAAGGCCTC
CTGGCGCCGCACCGGCCCAAGGAGCCCGCGTGGTTCCTGGCCACCGTCGGCGTCTCGCCCGACCACCAGG
GCAAGGGTCTGGGCAGCGCCGTCGTGCTCCCCGGAGTGGAGGCGGCCGAGCGCGCCGGGGTGCCCGCCTT
CCTGGAGACCTCCGCGCCCCGCAACCTCCCCTTCTACGAGCGGCTCGGCTTCACCGTCACCGCCGACGTC
GAGGTGCCCGAAGGACCGCGCACCTGGTGCATGACCCGCAAGCCCGGTGCCTAAATCGATAGATCCTAAT
CAACCTCTGGATTACAAAATTTGTGAAAGATTGACTGGTATTCTTAACTATGTTGCTCCTTTTACGCTAT
GTGGATACGCTGCTTTAATGCCTTTGTATCATGCTATTGCTTCCCGTATGGCTTTCATTTTCTCCTCCTT
GTATAAATCCTGGTTGCTGTCTCTTTATGAGGAGTTGTGGCCCGTTGTCAGGCAACGTGGCGTGGTGTGC
ACTGTGTTTGCTGACGCAACCCCCACTGGTTGGGGCATTGCCACCACCTGTCAGCTCCTTTCCGGGACTT
TCGCTTTCCCCCTCCCTATTGCCACGGCGGAACTCATCGCCGCCTGCCTTGCCCGCTGCTGGACAGGGGC
TCGGCTGTTGGGCACTGACAATTCCGTGGTGTTGTCGGGGAAATCATCGTCCTTTCCTTGGCTGCTCGCC
TGTGTTGCCACCTGGATTCTGCGCGGGACGTCCTTCTGCTACGTCCCTTCGGCCCTCAATCCAGCGGACC
TTCCTTCCCGCGGCCTGCTGCCGGCTCTGCGGCCTCTTCCGCGTCTTCGCCTTCGCCCTCAGACGAGTCG
GATCTCCCTTTGGGCCGCCTCCCCGCCTGAGATCCTTTAAGACCAATGACTTACAAGGCAGCTGTAGATC
TTAGCCACTTTTTAAAAGAAAAGGGGGGACTGGAAGGGCTAATTCACTCCCAACGAAGACAAGATCTGCT
TTTTGCTTGTACTGGGTCTCTCTGGTTAGACCAGATCTGAGCCTGGGAGCTCTCTGGCTAACTAGGGAAC
CCACTGCTTAAGCCTCAATAAAGCTTGCCTTGAGTGCTTCAAGTAGTGTGTGCCCGTCTGTTGTGTGACT
CTGGTAACTAGAGATCCCTCAGACCCTTTTAGTCAGTGTGGAAAATCTCTAGCAGTAGTAGTTCATGTCA
TCTTATTATTCAGTATTTATAACTTGCAAAGAAATGAATATCAGAGAGTGAGAGGCCCGGGTTAATTAAG
GAAAGGGCTAGATCATTCTTGAAGACGAAAGGGCCTCGTGATACGCCTATTTTTATAGGTTAATGTCATG
ATAATAATGGTTTCTTAGACGTCAGGTGGCACTTTTCGGGGAAATGTGCGCGGAACCCCTATTTGTTTAT
TTTTCTAAATACATTCAAATATGTATCCGCTCATGAGACAATAACCCTGATAAATGCTTCAATAATATTG
AAAAAGGAAGAGTATGAGTATTCAACATTTCCGTGTCGCCCTTATTCCCTTTTTTGCGGCATTTTGCCTT
CCTGTTTTTGCTCACCCAGAAACGCTGGTGAAAGTAAAAGATGCTGAAGATCAGTTGGGTGCACGAGTGG
GTTACATCGAACTGGATCTCAACAGCGGTAAGATCCTTGAGAGTTTTCGCCCCGAAGAACGTTTTCCAAT
GATGAGCACTTTTAAAGTTCTGCTATGTGGCGCGGTATTATCCCGTGTTGACGCCGGGCAAGAGCAACTC
GGTCGCCGCATACACTATTCTCAGAATGACTTGGTTGAGTACTCACCAGTCACAGAAAAGCATCTTACGG
ATGGCATGACAGTAAGAGAATTATGCAGTGCTGCCATAACCATGAGTGATAACACTGCGGCCAACTTACT
TCTGACAACGATCGGAGGACCGAAGGAGCTAACCGCTTTTTTGCACAACATGGGGGATCATGTAACTCGC
CTTGATCGTTGGGAACCGGAGCTGAATGAAGCCATACCAAACGACGAGCGTGACACCACGATGCCTGTAG
CAATGGCAACAACGTTGCGCAAACTATTAACTGGCGAACTACTTACTCTAGCTTCCCGGCAACAATTAAT
AGACTGGATGGAGGCGGATAAAGTTGCAGGACCACTTCTGCGCTCGGCCCTTCCGGCTGGCTGGTTTATT
GCTGATAAATCTGGAGCCGGTGAGCGTGGGTCTCGCGGTATCATTGCAGCACTGGGGCCAGATGGTAAGC
CCTCCCGTATCGTAGTTATCTACACGACGGGGAGTCAGGCAACTATGGATGAACGAAATAGACAGATCGC
TGAGATAGGTGCCTCACTGATTAAGCATTGGTAACTGTCAGACCAAGTTTACTCATATATACTTTAGATT
GATTTAAAACTTCATTTTTAATTTAAAAGGATCTAGGTGAAGATCCTTTTTGATAATCTCATGACCAAAA
TCCCTTAACGTGAGTTTTCGTTCCACTGAGCGTCAGACCCCGTAGAAAAGATCAAAGGATCTTCTTGAGA
TCCTTTTTTTCTGCGCGTAATCTGCTGCTTGCAAACAAAAAAACCACCGCTACCAGCGGTGGTTTGTTTG
CCGGATCAAGAGCTACCAACTCTTTTTCCGAAGGTAACTGGCTTCAGCAGAGCGCAGATACCAAATACTG
TTCTTCTAGTGTAGCCGTAGTTAGGCCACCACTTCAAGAACTCTGTAGCACCGCCTACATACCTCGCTCT
GCTAATCCTGTTACCAGTGGCTGCTGCCAGTGGCGATAAGTCGTGTCTTACCGGGTTGGACTCAAGACGA
TAGTTACCGGATAAGGCGCAGCGGTCGGGCTGAACGGGGGGTTCGTGCACACAGCCCAGCTTGGAGCGAA
CGACCTACACCGAACTGAGATACCTACAGCGTGAGCTATGAGAAAGCGCCACGCTTCCCGAAGGGAGAAA
GGCGGACAGGTATCCGGTAAGCGGCAGGGTCGGAACAGGAGAGCGCACGAGGGAGCTTCCAGGGGGAAAC
GCCTGGTATCTTTATAGTCCTGTCGGGTTTCGCCACCTCTGACTTGAGCGTCGATTTTTGTGATGCTCGT
CAGGGGGGCGGAGCCTATGGAAAAACGCCAGCAACGCGGCCTTTTTACGGTTCCTGGCCTTTTGCTGGCC
TTTTGCTCACATGTTCTTTCCTGCGTTATCCCCTGATTCTGTGGATAACCGTATTACCGCCTTTGAGTGA
GCTGATACCGCTCGCCGCAGCCGAACGACCGAGCGCAGCGAGTCAGTGAGCGAGGAAGCGGAAGAGCGCC
CAATACGCAAACCGCCTCTCCCCGCGCGTTGGCCGATTCATTAATGCAGCAAGCTCATGGCTGACTAATT
TTTTTTATTTATGCAGAGGCCGAGGCCGCCTCGGCCTCTGAGCTATTCCAGAAGTAGTGAGGAGGCTTTT
TTGGAGGCCTAGGCTTTTGCAAAAAGCTCCCCGTGGCACGACAGGTTTCCCGACTGGAAAGCGGGCAGTG
AGCGCAACGCAATTAATGTGAGTTAGCTCACTCATTAGGCACCCCAGGCTTTACACTTTATGCTTCCGGC
TCGTATGTTGTGTGGAATTGTGAGCGGATAACAATTTCACACAGGAAACAGCTATGACATGATTACGAAT
TTCACAAATAAAGCATTTTTTTCACTGCATTCTAGTTGTGGTTTGTCCAAACTCATCAATGTATCTTATC
ATGTCTGGATCAACTGGATAACTCAAGCTAACCAAAATCATCCCAAACTTCCCACCCCATACCCTATTAC
CACTGCCAATTACCTGTGGTTTCATTTACTCTAAACCTGTGATTCCTCTGAATTATTTTCATTTTAAAGA
AATTGTATTTGTTAAATATGTACTACAAACTTAGTAGT
