>Addgene plasmid #116577 | pHAGE-PIK3CG-E267K | depositor partial sequence | sequence record 219452 | insert
ATGGAGCTGGAGAACTATAAACAGCCCGTGGTGCTGAGAGAGGACAACTGCCGAAGGCGCCGGAGGATGA
AGCCGCGCAGTGCTGCGGCCAGCCTGTCCTCCATGGAGCTCATCCCCATCGAGTTCGTGCTGCCCACCAG
CCAGCGCAAATGCAAGAGCCCCGAAACGGCGCTGCTGCACGTGGCCGGCCACGGCAACGTGGAGCAGATG
AAGGCCCAGGTGTGGCTGCGAGCGCTGGAGACCAGCGTGGCGGCGGACTTCTACCACCGGCTGGGACCGC
ATCACTTCCTCCTGCTCTATCAGAAGAAGGGGCAGTGGTACGAGATCTACGACAAGTACCAGGTGGTGCA
GACTCTGGACTGCCTGCGCTACTGGAAGGCCACGCACCGGAGCCCGGGCCAGATCCACCTGGTGCAGCGG
CACCCGCCCTCCGAGGAGTCCCAAGCCTTCCAGCGGCAGCTCACGGCGCTGATTGGCTATGACGTCACTG
ACGTCAGCAACGTGCACGACGATGAGCTGGAGTTCACGCGCCGTGGCTTGGTGACCCCGCGCATGGCGGA
GGTGGCCAGCCGCGACCCCAAGCTCTACGCCATGCACCCGTGGGTGACGTCCAAGCCCCTCCCGGAGTAC
CTGTGGAAGAAGATTGCCAACAACTGCATCTTCATCGTCATTCACCGCAGCACCACCAGCCAGACCATTA
AGGTCTCACCCGACGACACCCCCGGCGCCATCCTGCAGAGCTTCTTCACCAAGATGGCCAAGAAGAAATC
TCTGATGGATATTCCCGAAAGCCAAAGCAAACAGGATTTTGTGCTGCGCGTCTGTGGCCGGGATGAGTAC
CTGGTGGGCGAAACGCCCATCAAAAACTTCCAGTGGGTGAGGCACTGCCTCAAGAACGGAGAAGAGATTC
ACGTGGTACTGGACACGCCTCCAGACCCGGCCCTAGACGAGGTGAGGAAGGAAGAGTGGCCGCTGGTGGA
TGACTGCACGGGAGTCACCGGCTACCATGAGCAGCTTACCATCCACGGCAAGGACCACGAGAGTGTGTTC
ACCGTGTCCCTGTGGGACTGCGACCGCAAGTTCAGGGTCAAGATCAGAGGCATTGATATCCCCGTCCTGC
CTCGGAACACCGACCTCACAGTTTTTGTAGAGGCAAACATCCAGCATGGGCAACAAGTCCTTTGCCAAAG
GAGAACCAGCCCCAAACCCTTCACAGAGGAGGTGCTGTGGAATGTGTGGCTTGAGTTCAGTATCAAAATC
AAAGACTTGCCCAAAGGGGCTCTACTGAACCTCCAGATCTACTGCGGTAAAGCTCCAGCACTGTCCAGCA
AGGCCTCTGCAGAGTCCCCCAGTTCTGAGTCCAAGGGCAAAGTTCAGCTTCTCTATTATGTGAACCTGCT
GCTGATAGACCACCGTTTCCTCCTGCGCCGTGGAGAATACGTCCTCCACATGTGGCAGATATCTGGGAAG
GGAGAAGACCAAGGAAGCTTCAATGCTGACAAACTCACGTCTGCAACTAACCCAGACAAGGAGAACTCAA
TGTCCATCTCCATTCTTCTGGACAATTACTGCCACCCGATAGCCCTGCCTAAGCATCAGCCCACCCCTGA
CCCGGAAGGGGACCGGGTTCGAGCAGAAATGCCCAACCAGCTTCGCAAGCAATTGGAGGCGATCATAGCC
ACTGATCCACTTAACCCTCTCACAGCAGAGGACAAAGAATTGCTCTGGCATTTTAGATACGAAAGCCTTA
AGCACCCAAAAGCATATCCTAAGCTATTTAGTTCAGTGAAATGGGGACAGCAAGAAATTGTGGCCAAAAC
ATACCAATTGTTGGCCAGAAGGGAAGTCTGGGATCAAAGTGCTTTGGATGTTGGGTTAACAATGCAGCTC
CTGGACTGCAACTTCTCAGATGAAAATGTAAGAGCCATTGCAGTTCAGAAACTGGAGAGCTTGGAGGACG
ATGATGTTCTGCATTACCTTCTACAATTGGTCCAGGCTGTGAAATTTGAACCATACCATGATAGCGCCCT
TGCCAGATTTCTGCTGAAGCGTGGTTTAAGAAACAAAAGAATTGGTCACTTTTTGTTTTGGTTCTTGAGA
AGTGAGATAGCCCAGTCCAGACACTATCAGCAGAGGTTCGCTGTGATTCTGGAAGCCTATCTGAGGGGCT
GTGGCACAGCCATGCTGCACGACTTTACCCAACAAGTCCAAGTAATCGAGATGTTACAAAAAGTCACCCT
TGATATTAAATCGCTCTCTGCTGAAAAGTATGACGTCAGTTCCCAAGTTATTTCACAACTTAAACAAAAG
CTTGAAAACCTGCAGAATTCTCAACTCCCCGAAAGCTTTAGAGTTCCATATGATCCTGGACTGAAAGCAG
GAGCGCTGGCAATTGAAAAATGTAAAGTAATGGCCTCCAAGAAAAAACCACTATGGCTTGAGTTTAAATG
TGCCGATCCTACAGCCCTATCAAATGAAACAATTGGAATTATCTTTAAACATGGTGATGATCTGCGCCAA
GACATGCTTATTTTACAGATTCTACGAATCATGGAGTCTATTTGGGAGACTGAATCTTTGGATCTATGCC
TCCTGCCATATGGTTGCATTTCAACTGGTGACAAAATAGGAATGATCGAGATTGTGAAAGACGCCACGAC
AATTGCCAAAATTCAGCAAAGCACAGTGGGCAACACGGGAGCATTTAAAGATGAAGTCCTGAATCACTGG
CTCAAAGAAAAATCCCCTACTGAAGAAAAGTTTCAGGCAGCAGTGGAGAGATTTGTTTATTCCTGTGCAG
GCTACTGTGTGGCAACCTTTGTTCTTGGAATAGGCGACAGACACAATGACAATATTATGATCACCGAGAC
AGGAAACCTATTTCATATTGACTTCGGGCACATTCTTGGGAATTACAAAAGTTTCCTGGGCATTAATAAA
GAGAGAGTGCCATTTGTGCTAACCCCTGACTTCCTCTTTGTGATGGGAACTTCTGGAAAGAAGACAAGCC
CACACTTCCAGAAATTTCAGGACATCTGTGTTAAGGCTTATCTAGCCCTTCGTCATCACACAAACCTACT
GATCATCCTGTTCTCCATGATGCTGATGACAGGAATGCCCCAGTTAACAAGCAAAGAAGACATTGAATAT
ATCCGGGATGCCCTCACAGTGGGGAAAAATGAGGAGGATGCTAAAAAGTATTTTCTTGATCAGATCGAAG
TTTGCAGAGACAAAGGATGGACTGTGCAGTTTAATTGGTTTCTACATCTTGTTCTTGGCATCAAACAAGG
AGAGAAACATTCAGCCTAA
